Addgene plasmid #106396: pCas9
Purpose: Recombineering plasmid with constitutively expressed cas9 and the araBAD promoter expressing αβγ
Depositing lab: Brian Pfleger. Depositing organization: University of Wisconsin, Madison. Publication: Genetic tools for reliable gene expression and recombineering in Pseudomonas putida. Cook TB, Rand JM, Nurani W, Courtney DK, Liu SA, Pfleger BF. J Ind Microbiol Biotechnol. 2018 Jan 3. pii: 10.1007/s10295-017-2001-5. doi: 10.1007/s10295-017-2001-5. PubMed 29299733.
Backbone
  Vector backbone: pSEVA224
  Vector type: Bacterial Expression, CRISPR, Synthetic Biology
Growth in bacteria
  Bacterial resistance: Gentamicin, 10 μg/mL
  Growth temperature: 37°C
  Growth strain: DH5alpha
  Copy number: Low Copy
Gene/Insert 1
  Gene/Insert name: cas9
  Species: Streptococcus pyogenes
  Promoter: J23105
  Cloning method: Gibson Cloning
  Sequencing primers: 5′ na
Gene/Insert 2
  Gene/Insert name: Lambda red genes
  Species: Lambda bacteriophage
  Promoter: araBAD
  Cloning method: Gibson Cloning
  Sequencing primers: 5′ na
Terms and licenses: Academic/Nonprofit Terms; Industry Terms: Not Available to Industry
Depositor comments: Please note that some discrepancies were found between Addgene's quality control and the depositor's genbank sequence. The depositor noted that these discrepancies do NOT affect plasmid function.
How to cite: pCas9 was a gift from Brian Pfleger (Addgene plasmid # 106396)
