[The description below was written by a language model from this plasmid's Addgene catalogue record, the feature table of its GenBank file and pLannotate feature annotations shown in this document.]
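Description:
pCas9 is a low-copy, broad-host-range bacterial plasmid built on the pSEVA224 backbone and designed for CRISPR-assisted recombineering; the associated work concerns genetic tools for Pseudomonas putida. It replicates from the IncP (RK2-type) oriV together with the trfA gene, whose product binds and activates that origin, allowing maintenance in E. coli as well as other Gram-negative hosts. Selection is by gentamicin, conferred by the aacC1 acetyltransferase gene, which is expressed from a class 1 integron Pc promoter.

The plasmid carries two main payloads. Streptococcus pyogenes cas9 is expressed constitutively from the J23105 promoter according to the catalogue entry; in the depositor's annotated map the coding sequence is followed by a FLAG epitope, which the automated annotation of the sequenced clone does not report. The second payload is the lambda Red operon (gam, bet and exo) under the arabinose-inducible araBAD promoter with the divergently transcribed araC regulator, closed off by the lambda tL3 terminator. Gam inhibits host RecBCD, Exo resects double-stranded DNA ends, and Beta anneals single-stranded DNA to its complementary target, together promoting homologous integration of donor DNA, while Cas9 cleavage can counter-select unedited genomes.

Both feature tables also show elements not mentioned in the catalogue description: an S. pyogenes guide RNA scaffold positioned next to tet operator sites, and a tetR gene driven by the lacI promoter. This suggests a TetR-regulated guide RNA cassette, though the record does not state its target or purpose. The sequenced clone is slightly shorter than the depositor's map, and the depositor reports that the noted discrepancies do not affect function.
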