LOCUS       Exported 12671 bp ds-DNA circular SYN 12-MAY-2021
DEFINITION  Recombineering plasmid with constitutively expressed cas9 and the
            araBAD promoter expressing alpha-beta-gamma.
ACCESSION   .
VERSION     .
KEYWORDS    pCas9
SOURCE      synthetic DNA construct
  ORGANISM  synthetic DNA construct
REFERENCE   1 (bases 1 to 12671)
  AUTHORS   Cook TB, Rand JM, Nurani W, Courtney DK, Liu SA, Pfleger BF
  TITLE     Genetic tools for reliable gene expression and recombineering in
            Pseudomonas putida.
  JOURNAL   J Ind Microbiol Biotechnol. 2018 Jan 3. pii:
            10.1007/s10295-017-2001-5. doi: 10.1007/s10295-017-2001-5.
  PUBMED    29299733
REFERENCE   2 (bases 1 to 12671)
  AUTHORS   .
  TITLE     Direct Submission
  JOURNAL   Exported May 12, 2021 from SnapGene Server 1.1.58
            http://www.snapgene.com
FEATURES             Location/Qualifiers
     source          1..12671
                     /organism="synthetic DNA construct"
                     /mol_type="other DNA"
     CDS             complement(62..1210)
                     /codon_start=1
                     /product="trans-acting replication protein that binds to
                     and activates oriV"
                     /label=trfA
                     /translation="MNRTFDRKAYRQELIDAGFSAEDAETIASRTVMRAPRETFQSVGS
                     IVQQATAKIERDSVQLAPPALPAPSAAVERSRRLEQEAAGLAKSMTIDTRGTMTTKKRK
                     TAGEDLAKQVSEAKQAALLKHTKQQIKEMQLSLFDIAPWPDTMRAMPNDTARSALFTTR
                     NKKIPREALKNKVIFHVNKDVKITYTGVELRADDDELVWQQVLEYAKRTPIGEPITFTF
                     YELCQDLGWSINGRYYTKAEECLSRLQATAMGFTSDRVGHLESVSLLHRFRVLDRGKKT
                     SRCQVLIDEEIVVLFAGDHYTKFIWEKYRKLSPTARRMFDYFSSHREPYPLKLETFRLM
                     CGSDSTRVKKWREQVGEACEELRGSGLVEHAWVNDDLVHCKR"
     rep_origin      1603..2134
                     /label=oriV
                     /note="incP origin of replication"
     CDS             complement(2549..3082)
                     /codon_start=1
                     /gene="aacC1"
                     /product="gentamycin acetyltransferase"
                     /label=GmR
                     /note="confers resistance to gentamycin"
                     /translation="MLRSSNDVTQQGSRPKTKLGGSSMGIIRTCRLGPDQVKSMRAALD
                     LFGREFGDVATYSQHQPDSDYLGNLLRSKTFIALAAFDQEVVVGALAAYVLPKFEQPRS
                     EIYIYDLAVSGEHRRQGIATALINLLKHEANALGAYVIYVQADYGDDPAVALYTKLGIR
                     EEVMHFDIDPSTAT"
     promoter        complement(3271..3299)
                     /gene="intI1 (promoter lies within the coding sequence)"
                     /label=Pc promoter
                     /note="class 1 integron promoter"
     CDS             complement(3514..3537)
                     /codon_start=1
                     /product="FLAG(R) epitope tag, followed by an enterokinase
                     cleavage site"
                     /label=FLAG
                     /translation="DYKDDDDK"
     CDS             complement(3547..7650)
                     /codon_start=1
                     /product="Cas9 (Csn1) endonuclease from the Streptococcus
                     pyogenes Type II CRISPR/Cas system"
                     /label=Cas9
                     /note="generates RNA-guided double strand breaks in DNA"
                     /translation="MDKKYSIGLDIGTNSVGWAVITDEYKVPSKKFKVLGNTDRHSIKK
                     NLIGALLFDSGETAEATRLKRTARRRYTRRKNRICYLQEIFSNEMAKVDDSFFHRLEES
                     FLVEEDKKHERHPIFGNIVDEVAYHEKYPTIYHLRKKLVDSTDKADLRLIYLALAHMIK
                     FRGHFLIEGDLNPDNSDVDKLFIQLVQTYNQLFEENPINASGVDAKAILSARLSKSRRL
                     ENLIAQLPGEKKNGLFGNLIALSLGLTPNFKSNFDLAEDAKLQLSKDTYDDDLDNLLAQ
                     IGDQYADLFLAAKNLSDAILLSDILRVNTEITKAPLSASMIKRYDEHHQDLTLLKALVR
                     QQLPEKYKEIFFDQSKNGYAGYIDGGASQEEFYKFIKPILEKMDGTEELLVKLNREDLL
                     RKQRTFDNGSIPHQIHLGELHAILRRQEDFYPFLKDNREKIEKILTFRIPYYVGPLARG
                     NSRFAWMTRKSEETITPWNFEEVVDKGASAQSFIERMTNFDKNLPNEKVLPKHSLLYEY
                     FTVYNELTKVKYVTEGMRKPAFLSGEQKKAIVDLLFKTNRKVTVKQLKEDYFKKIECFD
                     SVEISGVEDRFNASLGTYHDLLKIIKDKDFLDNEENEDILEDIVLTLTLFEDREMIEER
                     LKTYAHLFDDKVMKQLKRRRYTGWGRLSRKLINGIRDKQSGKTILDFLKSDGFANRNFM
                     QLIHDDSLTFKEDIQKAQVSGQGDSLHEHIANLAGSPAIKKGILQTVKVVDELVKVMGR
                     HKPENIVIEMARENQTTQKGQKNSRERMKRIEEGIKELGSQILKEHPVENTQLQNEKLY
                     LYYLQNGRDMYVDQELDINRLSDYDVDHIVPQSFLKDDSIDNKVLTRSDKNRGKSDNVP
                     SEEVVKKMKNYWRQLLNAKLITQRKFDNLTKAERGGLSELDKAGFIKRQLVETRQITKH
                     VAQILDSRMNTKYDENDKLIREVKVITLKSKLVSDFRKDFQFYKVREINNYHHAHDAYL
                     NAVVGTALIKKYPKLESEFVYGDYKVYDVRKMIAKSEQEIGKATAKYFFYSNIMNFFKT
                     EITLANGEIRKRPLIETNGETGEIVWDKGRDFATVRKVLSMPQVNIVKKTEVQTGGFSK
                     ESILPKRNSDKLIARKKDWDPKKYGGFDSPTVAYSVLVVAKVEKGKSKKLKSVKELLGI
                     TIMERSSFEKNPIDFLEAKGYKEVKKDLIIKLPKYSLFELENGRKRMLASAGELQKGNE
                     LALPSKYVNFLYLASHYEKLKGSPEDNEQKQLFVEQHKHYLDEIIEQISEFSKRVILAD
                     ANLDKVLSAYNKHRDKPIREQAENIIHLFTLTNLGAPAAFKYFDTTIDRKRYTSTKEVL
                     DATLIHQSITGLYETRIDLSQLGGD"
     misc_feature    7721..7742
                     /label=BioBrick prefix
                     /note="BioBrick prefix for parts that do not start with
                     ""ATG"""
     terminator      7792..7838
                     /label=rrnB T1 terminator
                     /note="transcription terminator T1 from the E. coli rrnB
                     gene"
     primer_bind     7991..8008
                     /label=pBAD Reverse
                     /note="For vectors with E. coli araBAD promoter, reverse
                     primer"
     CDS             complement(8064..8081)
                     /codon_start=1
                     /product="6xHis affinity tag"
                     /label=6xHis
                     /translation="HHHHHH"
     CDS             complement(8097..8126)
                     /codon_start=1
                     /product="Myc (human c-Myc proto-oncogene) epitope tag"
                     /label=Myc
                     /translation="EQKLISEEDL"
     misc_RNA        complement(8147..8222)
                     /label=gRNA scaffold
                     /note="guide RNA scaffold for the Streptococcus pyogenes
                     CRISPR/Cas9 system"
     protein_bind    8253..8271
                     /gene="tetO"
                     /label=tet operator
                     /bound_moiety="tetracycline repressor TetR"
                     /note="bacterial operator O2 for the tetR and tetA genes"
     protein_bind    8278..8296
                     /gene="tetO"
                     /label=tet operator
                     /bound_moiety="tetracycline repressor TetR"
                     /note="bacterial operator O2 for the tetR and tetA genes"
     promoter        8353..8430
                     /gene="lacI"
                     /label=lacI promoter
     CDS             8431..9054
                     /codon_start=1
                     /gene="tetR from transposon Tn10"
                     /product="tetracycline repressor TetR"
                     /label=TetR
                     /note="TetR binds to the tetracycline operator tetO to
                     inhibit transcription. This inhibition can be relieved by
                     adding tetracycline or doxycycline."
                     /translation="MSRLDKSKVINSALELLNEVGIEGLTTRKLAQKLGVEQPTLYWHV
                     KNKRALLDALAIEMLDRHHTHFCPLEGESWQDFLRNNAKSFRCALLSHRDGAKVHLGTR
                     PTEKQYETLENQLAFLCQQGFSLENALYALSAVGHFTLGCVLEDQEHQVAKEERETPTT
                     DSMPPLLRQAIELFDHQGAEPAFLFGLELIICGLEKQLKCESGS"
     primer_bind     complement(8504..8523)
                     /label=Tet-R
                     /note="Tetracycline resistance gene, reverse primer"
     terminator      9188..9219
                     /label=tonB terminator
                     /note="bidirectional E. coli tonB-P14 transcription
                     terminator"
     CDS             complement(9270..10148)
                     /codon_start=1
                     /gene="araC"
                     /product="L-arabinose regulatory protein"
                     /label=araC
                     /translation="MAEAQNDPLLPGYSFNAHLVAGLTPIEANGYLDFFIDRPLGMKGY
                     ILNLTIRGQGVVKNQGREFVCRPGDILLFPPGEIHHYGRHPEAREWYHQWVYFRPRAYW
                     HEWLNWPSIFANTGFFRPDEAHQPHFSDLFGQIINAGQGEGRYSELLAINLLEQLLLRR
                     MEAINESLHPPMDNRVREACQYISDHLADSNFDIASVAQHVCLSPSRLSHLFRQQLGIS
                     VLSWREDQRISQAKLLLSTTRMPIATVGRNVGFDDQLYFSRVFKKCTGASPSEFRAGCE
                     EKVNDVAVKLS"
     promoter        10175..10459
                     /gene="araBAD"
                     /label=araBAD promoter
                     /note="promoter of the L-arabinose operon of E. coli; the
                     araC regulatory gene is transcribed in the opposite
                     direction (Guzman et al., 1995)"
     primer_bind     10382..10401
                     /label=pBAD Forward
                     /note="For vectors with E. coli araBAD promoter, forward
                     primer"
     RBS             10486..10494
                     /label=Shine-Dalgarno sequence
                     /note="full consensus sequence for ribosome-binding sites
                     upstream of start codons in E. coli; complementary to a
                     region in the 3' end of the 16S rRNA (Chen et al., 1994)"
     CDS             10503..10919
                     /codon_start=1
                     /gene="gam"
                     /product="inhibitor of the host RecBCD nuclease in the
                     lambda Red system"
                     /label=Gam
                     /note="protects the double-stranded DNA substrate for
                     recombination"
                     /translation="MDINTETEIKQKHSLTPFPVFLISPAFRGRYFHSYFRSSAMNAYY
                     IQDRLEAQSWARHYQQLAREEKEAELADDMEKGLPQHLFESLCIDHLQRHGASKKSITR
                     AFDDDVEFQERMAEHIRYMVETIAHHQVDIDSEV"
     CDS             10925..11710
                     /codon_start=1
                     /gene="bet"
                     /product="single-stranded DNA binding recombinase in the
                     lambda Red system"
                     /label=Beta
                     /note="mediates pairing of a single-stranded DNA with a
                     complementary target"
                     /translation="MSTALATLAGKLAERVGMDSVDPQELITTLRQTAFKGDASDAQFI
                     ALLIVANQYGLNPWTKEIYAFPDKQNGIVPVVGVDGWSRIINENQQFDGMDFEQDNESC
                     TCRIYRKDRNHPICVTEWMDECRREPFKTREGREITGPWQSHPKRMLRHKAMIQCARLA
                     FGFAGIYDKDEAERIVENTAYTAERQPERDITPVNDETMQEINTLLIALDKTWDDDLLP
                     LCSQIFRRDIRASSELTQAEAVKALGFLKQKAAEQKVAA"
     CDS             11707..12387
                     /codon_start=1
                     /gene="exo"
                     /product="5' to 3' double-stranded DNA exonuclease in the
                     lambda Red system"
                     /label=Exo
                     /note="creates 3' single-stranded DNA tails"
                     /translation="MTPDIILQRTGIDVRAVEQGDDAWHKLRLGVITASEVHNVIAKPR
                     SGKKWPDMKMSYFHTLLAEVCTGVAPEVNAKALAWGKQYENDARTLFEFTSGVNVTESP
                     IIYRDESMRTACSPDGLCSDGNGLELKCPFTSRDFMKFRLGGFEAIKSAYMAQVQYSMW
                     VTRKNAWYFANYDPRMKREGLHYVVIERDEKYMASFDEIVPEFIEKMDEALAEIGFVFG
                     EQWR"
     terminator      12388..12632
                     /label=-lambda tL3 terminator
                     /note="transcription terminator tL3 from phage lambda"
ORIGIN
        1 ttatacctag ggcgatgcag gtggctgctg aacccccagc cggaactgac cccacaaggc
       61 cctagcgttt gcaatgcacc aggtcatcat tgacccaggc gtgttccacc aggccgctgc
      121 ctcgcaactc ttcgcaggct tcgccgacct gctcgcgcca cttcttcacg cgggtggaat
      181 ccgatccgca catgaggcgg aaggtttcca gcttgagcgg gtacggctcc cggtgcgagc
      241 tgaaatagtc gaacatccgt cgggccgtcg gcgacagctt gcggtacttc tcccatatga
      301 atttcgtgta gtggtcgcca gcaaacagca cgacgatttc ctcgtcgatc aggacctggc
      361 aacgggacgt tttcttgcca cggtccagga cgcggaagcg gtgcagcagc gacaccgatt
      421 ccaggtgccc aacgcggtcg gacgtgaagc ccatcgccgt cgcctgtagg cgcgacaggc
      481 attcctcggc cttcgtgtaa taccggccat tgatcgacca gcccaggtcc tggcaaagct
      541 cgtagaacgt gaaggtgatc ggctcgccga taggggtgcg cttcgcgtac tccaacacct
      601 gctgccacac cagttcgtca tcgtcggccc gcagctcgac gccggtgtag gtgatcttca
      661 cgtccttgtt gacgtggaaa atgaccttgt ttttcagcgc ctcgcgcggg attttcttgt
      721 tgcgcgtggt gaacagggca gagcgggccg tgtcgtttgg catcgctcgc atcgtgtccg
      781 gccacggcgc aatatcgaac aaggaaagct gcatttcctt gatctgctgc ttcgtgtgtt
      841 tcagcaacgc ggcctgcttg gcttcgctga cctgttttgc caggtcctcg ccggcggttt
      901 ttcgcttctt ggtcgtcata gttcctcgcg tgtcgatggt catcgacttc gccaaacctg
      961 ccgcctcctg ttcgagacga cgcgaacgct ccacggcggc cgatggcgcg ggcagggcag
     1021 ggggagccag ttgcacgctg tcgcgctcga tcttggccgt agcttgctgg actatcgagc
     1081 cgacggactg gaaggtttcg cggggcgcac gcatgacggt gcggcttgcg atggtttcgg
     1141 catcctcggc ggaaaacccc gcgtcgatca gttcttgcct gtatgccttc cggtcaaacg
     1201 tccgattcat tcaccctcct tgcgggattg ccccggaatt aattccccgg atcgatccgt
     1261 cgatcttgat cccctgcgcc atcagatcct tggcggcaag aaagccatcc agtttacttt
     1321 gcagggcttc ccaaccttac cagagggcgc cccagctggc aattccggtt cgcttgctgt
     1381 ccataaaacc gcccagtcta gctatcgcca tgtaagccca ctgcaagcta cctgctttct
     1441 ctttgcgctt gcgttttccc ttgtccagat agcccagtag ctgacattca tccggggtca
     1501 gcaccgtttc tgcggactgg ctttctacgt ggctgccatt tttggggtga ggccgttcgc
     1561 ggccgagggg cgcagcccct ggggggatgg gaggcccgcg ttagcgggcc gggagggttc
     1621 gagaaggggg ggcacccccc ttcggcgtgc gcggtcacgc gcacagggcg cagccctggt
     1681 taaaaacaag gtttataaat attggtttaa aagcaggtta aaagacaggt tagcggtggc
     1741 cgaaaaacgg gcggaaaccc ttgcaaatgc tggattttct gcctgtggac agcccctcaa
     1801 atgtcaatag gtgcgcccct catctgtcag cactctgccc ctcaagtgtc aaggatcgcg
     1861 cccctcatct gtcagtagtc gcgcccctca agtgtcaata ccgcagggca cttatcccca
     1921 ggcttgtcca catcatctgt gggaaactcg cgtaaaatca ggcgttttcg ccgatttgcg
     1981 aggctggcca gctccacgtc gccggccgaa atcgagcctg cccctcatct gtcaacgccg
     2041 cgccgggtga gtcggcccct caagtgtcaa cgtccgcccc tcatctgtca gtgagggcca
     2101 agttttccgc gaggtatcca caacgccggc ggccctacat ggctctgctg tagtgagtgg
     2161 gttgcgctcc ggcagcggtc ctgatccccc gcagaaaaaa aggatctcaa gaagatcctt
     2221 tgatcttttc tacactagtg cttggattct caccttggtc tgacagttac caatgcgagg
     2281 gggggatcca ccttcgggag cgcctgaagc ccgttctgga cgccctgggg ccgttgaatc
     2341 gggatatgca ggccaaggcc gccgcgatca tcaaggccgt gggcgaaaag ctgctgacgg
     2401 aacagcggga agtccagcgc cagaaacagg cccagcgcca gcaggaacgc gggcgcgcac
     2461 atttccccga aaagtgccac ctgcggcgtt gtgacaattt accgaacaac tccgcggccg
     2521 ggaagccgat ctcggcttga acgaattgtt aggtggcggt acttgggtcg atatcaaagt
     2581 gcatcacttc ttcccgtatg cccaactttg tatagagagc cactgcggga tcgtcaccgt
     2641 aatctgcttg cacgtagatc acataagcac caagcgcgtt ggcctcatgc ttgaggagat
     2701 tgatgagcgc ggtggcaatg ccctgcctcc ggtgctctcc ggagactgcg agatcataga
     2761 tatagatctc actacgcggc tgctcaaact tgggcagaac gtaagccgcg agagcgccaa
     2821 caaccacttc ttggtcgaag gcagcaagcg cgatgaatgt cttactacgg agcaagttcc
     2881 cgaggtaatc ggagtccggc tgatgttggg agtaggtggc tacgtctccg aactcacgac
     2941 cgaaaagatc aagagcagcc cgcatggatt tgacttggtc agggccgagc ctacatgtgc
     3001 gaatgatgcc catacttgag ccacctaact ttgttttagg gcgactgccc tgctgcgtaa
     3061 catcgttgct gctgcgtaac atcgttgctg ctccataaca tcaaacatcg acccacggcg
     3121 taacgcgctt gctgcttgga tgcccgaggc atagactgta caaaaaaaca gtcataacaa
     3181 gccatgaaaa ccgccactgc gccgttacca ccgctgcgtt cggtcaaggt tctggaccag
     3241 ttgcgtgagc gcatacgcta cttgcattac agtttacgaa ccgaacaggc ttatgtcaac
     3301 tgggttcgtg ccttcatccg tttccacggt gtgcgtccat gggcaaatat tatacgcaag
     3361 gcgacaaggt gctgatgccg ctggcgattc aggttcatca tgccgtttgt gatggcttcc
     3421 atgtcggcag aatgcttaat gaattacaac agtttttatg catgcgcagt ccagttacgc
     3481 tggagtctga ggctcgtcct gaatgatatc tcatttatca tcatcatctt tataatcacc
     3541 gctgccgtca cctcctagct gactcaaatc aatgcgtgtt tcataaagac cagtgatgga
     3601 ttgatggata agagtggcat ctaaaacttc ttttgtagac gtatatcgtt tacgatcaat
     3661 tgttgtatca aaatatttaa aagcagcggg agctccaaga ttcgtcaacg taaataaatg
     3721 aataatattt tctgcttgtt cacgtattgg tttgtctcta tgtttgttat atgcactaag
     3781 aactttatct aaattggcat ctgctaaaat aacacgctta gaaaattcac tgatttgctc
     3841 aataatctca tctaaataat gcttatgctg ctccacaaac aattgttttt gttcgttatc
     3901 ttctggacta cccttcaact tttcataatg actagctaaa tataaaaaat tcacatattt
     3961 gcttggcaga gccagctcat ttcctttttg taattctccg gcactagcca gcatccgttt
     4021 acgaccgttt tctaactcaa aaagactata tttaggtagt ttaatgatta agtctttttt
     4081 aacttcctta tatcctttag cttctaaaaa gtcaatcgga tttttttcaa aggaacttct
     4141 ttccataatt gtgatcccta gtaactcttt aacggatttt aacttcttcg atttcccttt
     4201 ttccacctta gcaaccacta ggactgaata agctaccgtt ggactatcaa aaccaccata
     4261 tttttttgga tcccagtctt ttttacgagc aataagcttg tccgaatttc tttttggtaa
     4321 aattgactcc ttggagaatc cgcctgtctg tacttctgtt ttcttgacaa tattgacttg
     4381 gggcatggac aatactttgc gcactgtggc aaaatctcgc cctttatccc agacaatttc
     4441 tccagtttcc ccattagttt cgattagagg gcgtttgcga atctctccat ttgcaagtgt
     4501 aatttctgtt ttgaagaagt tcatgatatt agagtaaaag aaatattttg cggttgcttt
     4561 gcctatttct tgctcagact tagcaatcat tttacgaaca tcataaactt tataatcacc
     4621 atagacaaac tccgattcaa gttttggata tttcttaatc aaagcagttc caacgacggc
     4681 atttagatac gcatcatggg catgatggta attgttaatc tcacgtactt tatagaattg
     4741 gaaatctttt cggaagtcag aaactaattt agattttaag gtaatcactt taacctctcg
     4801 aataagttta tcattttcat cgtatttagt attcatgcga ctatccaaaa tttgtgccac
     4861 atgcttagtg atttggcgag tttcaaccaa ttggcgtttg ataaaaccag ctttatcaag
     4921 ttcactcaaa cctccacgtt cagctttcgt taaattatca aacttacgtt gagtgattaa
     4981 cttggcgttt agaagttgtc tccaatagtt tttcatcttt ttgactactt cttcacttgg
     5041 aacgttatcc gatttaccac gatttttatc agaacgcgtt aagaccttat tgtctattga
     5101 atcgtcttta aggaaacttt gtggaacaat gtgatcgaca tcataatcac ttaaacgatt
     5161 aatatctaat tcttggtcca catacatgtc tcttccattt tggagataat agagatagag
     5221 cttttcattt tgcaattgag tattttcaac aggatgctct ttaagaatct gacttcctaa
     5281 ttctttgata ccttcttcga ttcgtttcat acgctctcgc gaatttttct ggcccttttg
     5341 agttgtctga ttttcacgtg ccatttcaat aacgatattt tctggcttat gccgccccat
     5401 tactttgacc aattcatcaa caacttttac agtctgtaaa ataccttttt taatagcagg
     5461 gctaccagct aaatttgcaa tatgttcatg taaactatcg ccttgtccag acacttgtgc
     5521 tttttgaatg tcttctttaa atgtcaaact atcatcatgg atcagctgca taaaattgcg
     5581 attggcaaaa ccatctgatt tcaaaaaatc taatattgtt ttgccagatt gcttatccct
     5641 aataccatta atcaattttc gagacaaacg tccccaacca gtataacggc gacgtttaag
     5701 ctgtttcatc accttatcat caaagaggtg agcatatgtt ttaagtcttt cctcaatcat
     5761 ctccctatct tcaaataagg tcaatgttaa aacaatatcc tctaagatat cttcattttc
     5821 ttcattatcc aaaaaatctt tatctttaat aatttttagc aaatcatggt aggtacctaa
     5881 tgaagcatta aatctatctt caactcctga aatttcaaca ctatcaaaac attctatttt
     5941 tttgaaataa tcttctttta attgcttaac ggttactttt cgatttgttt tgaagagtaa
     6001 atcaacaatg gctttcttct gttcacctga aagaaatgct ggttttcgca ttccttcagt
     6061 aacatatttg acctttgtca attcgttata aaccgtaaaa tactcataaa gcaaactatg
     6121 ttttggtagt actttttcat ttggaagatt tttatcaaag tttgtcatgc gttcaataaa
     6181 tgattgagct gaagcacctt tatcgacaac ttcttcaaaa ttccatgggg taattgtttc
     6241 ttcagacttc cgagtcatcc atgcaaaacg actattgcca cgcgccaatg gaccaacata
     6301 ataaggaatt cgaaaagtca agattttttc aatcttctca cgattgtctt ttaaaaatgg
     6361 ataaaagtct tcttgtcttc tcaaaatagc atgcagctca cccaagtgaa tttgatgggg
     6421 aatagagccg ttgtcaaagg tccgttgctt gcgcagcaaa tcttcacgat ttagtttcac
     6481 caataattcc tcagtaccat ccattttttc taaaattggt ttgataaatt tataaaattc
     6541 ttcttggcta gctcccccat caatataacc tgcatatccg ttttttgatt gatcaaaaaa
     6601 gatttcttta tacttttctg gaagttgttg tcgaactaaa gcttttaaaa gagtcaagtc
     6661 ttgatgatgt tcatcgtagc gtttaatcat tgaagctgat aggggagcct tagttatttc
     6721 agtatttact cttaggatat ctgaaagtaa aatagcatct gataaattct tagctgccaa
     6781 aaacaaatca gcatattgat ctccaatttg cgccaataaa ttatctaaat catcatcgta
     6841 agtatctttt gaaagctgta atttagcatc ttctgccaaa tcaaaatttg atttaaaatt
     6901 aggggtcaaa cccaatgaca aagcaatgag attcccaaat aagccatttt tcttctcacc
     6961 ggggagctga gcaatgagat tttctaatcg tcttgattta ctcaatcgtg cagaaagaat
     7021 cgctttagca tctactccac ttgcgttaat agggttttct tcaaataatt gattgtaggt
     7081 ttgtaccaac tggataaata gtttgtccac atcactatta tcaggattta aatctccctc
     7141 aatcaaaaaa tgaccacgaa acttaatcat atgcgctaag gccaaataga ttaagcgcaa
     7201 atccgcttta tcagtagaat ctaccaattt ttttcgcaga tgatagatag ttggatattt
     7261 ctcatgataa gcaacttcat ctactatatt tccaaaaata ggatgacgtt catgcttctt
     7321 gtcttcttcc accaaaaaag actcttcaag tcgatgaaag aaactatcat ctactttcgc
     7381 catctcattt gaaaaaatct cctgtagata acaaatacga ttcttccgac gtgtatacct
     7441 tctacgagct gtccgtttga gacgagtcgc ttccgctgtc tctccactgt caaataaaag
     7501 agcccctata agattttttt tgatactgtg gcggtctgta tttcccagaa ccttgaactt
     7561 tttagacgga accttatatt catcagtgat caccgcccat ccgacgctat ttgtgccgat
     7621 atctaagcct attgagtatt tcttatccat tgattgtacc tcctggtcag tgcgtcctgc
     7681 tgatagctag catagtacct aggactgagc tagccgtaaa ctctagaagc ggccgcgaat
     7741 tcaactgcag tctagactcg agtaaggatc cagttcaccg acaaacaaca gataaaacga
     7801 aaggcccagt ctttcgactg agcctttcgt tttatttgat gcctggcagt tccctactct
     7861 cgcatgggga gaccccacac taccatcggc gctacggcgt ttcacttctg agttcggcat
     7921 ggggtcaggt gggaccaccg cgctactgcc gccaggcaaa ttctgtttta tcagaccgct
     7981 tctgcgttct gatttaatct gtatcaggct gaaaatcttc tctcatccgc caaaacagcc
     8041 aagctggaga ccgtttaaac tcaatgatga tgatgatgat ggtcgacggc gctattcaga
     8101 tcctcttctg agatgagttt ttgttcgggc ccaagcttca aaaaaagcac cgactcggtg
     8161 ccactttttc aagttgataa cggactagcc ttattttaac ttgctatttc tagctctaaa
     8221 acggaagctc cctcgtgcgc tcgtgctcag tatctctatc actgataggg atgtcaatct
     8281 ctatcactga tagggactcg agctatgcta ctccgtcaag ccgtcaattg tctgattcgt
     8341 taccaactcg aggacaccat cgaatggcgc aaaacctttc gcggtatggc atgatagcgc
     8401 ccggaagaga gtcaattcag ggtggtgaat atgtctagat tagataaaag taaagtgatt
     8461 aacagcgcat tagagctgct taatgaggtc ggaatcgaag gtttaacaac ccgtaaactc
     8521 gcccagaagc taggtgtaga gcagcctaca ttgtattggc atgtaaaaaa taagcgggct
     8581 ttgctcgacg ccttagccat tgagatgtta gataggcacc atactcactt ttgcccttta
     8641 gaaggggaaa gctggcaaga ttttttacgt aataacgcta aaagttttag atgtgcttta
     8701 ctaagtcatc gcgatggagc aaaagtacat ttaggtacac ggcctacaga aaaacagtat
     8761 gaaactctcg aaaatcaatt agccttttta tgccaacaag gtttttcact agagaatgca
     8821 ttatatgcac tcagcgctgt ggggcatttt actttaggtt gcgtattgga agatcaagag
     8881 catcaagtcg ctaaagaaga aagggaaaca cctactactg atagtatgcc gccattatta
     8941 cgacaagcta tcgaattatt tgatcaccaa ggtgcagagc cagccttctt attcggcctt
     9001 gaattgatca tatgcggatt agaaaaacaa cttaaatgtg aaagtgggtc ttaataccac
     9061 cgtcaaaaaa aacggcgctt tttagcgccg tttttatttt tcaaccttaa gcttgaattc
     9121 gttgacgaat tctctagata tcgctcaata ctgaccattt aaatcatacc tgacctccat
     9181 agcagaaagt caaaaacctc cgaccggagg cttttgactt gagggggatc cggcacattt
     9241 ccccgaaaag tgccacctgc atcgatttat tatgacaact tgacggctac atcattcact
     9301 ttttcttcac aaccggcacg gaactcgctc gggctggccc cggtgcattt tttaaatacc
     9361 cgcgagaagt agagttgatc gtcaaaacca acattgcgac cgacggtggc gataggcatc
     9421 cgggtggtgc tcaaaagcag cttcgcctgg ctgatacgtt ggtcctcgcg ccagcttaag
     9481 acgctaatcc ctaactgctg gcggaaaaga tgtgacagac gcgacggcga caagcaaaca
     9541 tgctgtgcga cgctggcgat atcaaaattg ctgtctgcca ggtgatcgct gatgtactga
     9601 caagcctcgc gtacccgatt atccatcggt ggatggagcg actcgttaat cgcttccatg
     9661 cgccgcagta acaattgctc aagcagattt atcgccagca gctccgaata gcgcccttcc
     9721 ccttgcccgg cgttaatgat ttgcccaaac aggtcgctga aatgcggctg gtgcgcttca
     9781 tccgggcgaa agaaccccgt attggcaaat attgacggcc agttaagcca ttcatgccag
     9841 taggcgcgcg gacgaaagta aacccactgg tgataccatt cgcgagcctc cggatgacga
     9901 ccgtagtgat gaatctctcc tggcgggaac agcaaaatat cacccggtcg gcaaacaaat
     9961 tctcgtccct gatttttcac caccccctga ccgcgaatgg tgagattgag aatataacct
    10021 ttcattccca gcggtcggtc gataaaaaaa tcgagataac cgttggcctc aatcggcgtt
    10081 aaacccgcca ccagatgggc attaaacgag tatcccggca gcaggggatc attttgcgct
    10141 tcagccatac ttttcatact cccgccattc agagaagaaa ccaattgtcc atattgcatc
    10201 agacattgcc gtcactgcgt cttttactgg ctcttctcgc taaccaaacc ggtaaccccg
    10261 cttattaaaa gcattctgta acaaagcggg accaaagcca tgacaaaaac gcgtaacaaa
    10321 agtgtctata atcacggcag aaaagtccac attgattatt tgcacggcgt cacactttgc
    10381 tatgccatag catttttatc cataagatta gcggatccta cctgacgctt tttatcgcaa
    10441 ctctctactg tttctccata cccgtttttt tgggaattcg agctctaagg aggttataaa
    10501 aaatggatat taatactgaa actgagatca agcaaaagca ttcactaacc ccctttcctg
    10561 ttttcctaat cagcccggca tttcgcgggc gatattttca cagctatttc aggagttcag
    10621 ccatgaacgc ttattacatt caggatcgtc ttgaggctca gagctgggcg cgtcactacc
    10681 agcagctcgc ccgtgaagag aaagaggcag aactggcaga cgacatggaa aaaggcctgc
    10741 cccagcacct gtttgaatcg ctatgcatcg atcatttgca acgccacggg gccagcaaaa
    10801 aatccattac ccgtgcgttt gatgacgatg ttgagtttca ggagcgcatg gcagaacaca
    10861 tccggtacat ggttgaaacc attgctcacc accaggttga tattgattca gaggtataaa
    10921 acgaatgagt actgcactcg caacgctggc tgggaagctg gctgaacgtg tcggcatgga
    10981 ttctgtcgac ccacaggaac tgatcaccac tcttcgccag acggcattta aaggtgatgc
    11041 cagcgatgcg cagttcatcg cattactgat cgttgccaac cagtacggcc ttaatccgtg
    11101 gacgaaagaa atttacgcct ttcctgataa gcagaatggc atcgttccgg tggtgggcgt
    11161 tgatggctgg tcccgcatca tcaatgaaaa ccagcagttt gatggcatgg actttgagca
    11221 ggacaatgaa tcctgtacat gccggattta ccgcaaggac cgtaatcatc cgatctgcgt
    11281 taccgaatgg atggatgaat gccgccgcga accattcaaa actcgcgaag gcagagaaat
    11341 cacggggccg tggcagtcgc atcccaaacg gatgttacgt cataaagcca tgattcagtg
    11401 tgcccgtctg gccttcggat ttgctggtat ctatgacaag gatgaagccg agcgcattgt
    11461 cgaaaatact gcatacactg cagaacgtca gccggaacgc gacatcactc cggttaacga
    11521 tgaaaccatg caggagatta acactctgct gatcgccctg gataaaacat gggatgacga
    11581 cttattgccg ctctgttccc agatatttcg ccgcgacatt cgtgcatcgt cagaactgac
    11641 acaggccgaa gcagtaaaag ctcttggatt cctgaaacag aaagccgcag agcagaaggt
    11701 ggcagcatga caccggacat tatcctgcag cgtaccggga tcgatgtgag agctgtcgaa
    11761 cagggggatg atgcgtggca caaattacgg ctcggcgtca tcaccgcttc agaagttcac
    11821 aacgtgatag caaaaccccg ctccggaaag aagtggcctg acatgaaaat gtcctacttc
    11881 cacaccctgc ttgctgaggt ttgcaccggt gtggctccgg aagttaacgc taaagcactg
    11941 gcctggggaa aacagtacga gaacgacgcc agaaccctgt ttgaattcac ttccggcgtg
    12001 aatgttactg aatccccgat catctatcgc gacgaaagta tgcgtaccgc ctgctctccc
    12061 gatggtttat gcagtgacgg caacggcctt gaactgaaat gcccgtttac ctcccgggat
    12121 ttcatgaagt tccggctcgg tggtttcgag gccataaagt cagcttacat ggcccaggtg
    12181 cagtacagca tgtgggtgac gcgaaaaaat gcctggtact ttgccaacta tgacccgcgt
    12241 atgaagcgtg aaggcctgca ttatgtcgtg attgagcggg atgaaaagta catggcgagt
    12301 tttgacgaga tcgtgccgga gttcatcgaa aaaatggacg aggcactggc tgaaattggt
    12361 tttgtatttg gggagcaatg gcgatgacgc atcctcacga taatatccgg gtaggcgcaa
    12421 tcactttcgt ctactccgtt acaaagcgag gctgggtatt tcccggcctt tctgttatcc
    12481 gaaatccact gaaagcacag cggctggctg aggagataaa taataaacga ggggctgtat
    12541 gcacaaagca tcttctgttg agttaagaac gagtatcgag atggcacata gccttgctca
    12601 aattggaatc aggtttgtgc caataccagt agaaacagac gaagaatcca tgggtatgga
    12661 cagttttccc t
//
