Features (pLannotate 1.2.2; 27 found; start..end, strand, type, name):
     62..1210    -  CDS            trfA: trans-acting replication protein that binds to and activates oriV
   1262..1543    -  CDS            tnpA (fragment): TN5P_ECOLX - Also known as tnp. Experimental evidence at protein level: Swiss-Prot protein existence level 1. Mediates transposition of transposon Tn5 by a 'cut and paste' mechanism. First, the monomeric transposase binds the 19 bp inverted DNA repeats flanking the transposon. Then, dimerization of the DNA- bound transposase creates a synaptic DNA complex. After nicking of the first DNA strand, excision of the transposon proceeds through a series of intermediates. The transposase then mediates the insertion of the transposon at a new site by strand transfer. The activity of the wild- type tran
   1603..2134    -  rep_origin     oriV: incP origin of replication
   2190..2225    -  rep_origin     CloDF13 ori (fragment): Plasmids containing the CloDF13 (CDF) origin of replication can be propagated in E. coli cells that contain additional plasmids with compatible origins.
   2549..3082    -  CDS            GmR: gentamycin acetyltransferase; aacC1; confers resistance to gentamycin
   3252..3280    -  promoter       Pc promoter: intI1 (promoter lies within the coding sequence); class 1 integron promoter
   3318..3434    +  CDS            CmR (fragment): chloramphenicol acetyltransferase; cat; confers resistance to chloramphenicol
   3528..7631    -  CDS            cas9: CAS9_STRP1 - Also known as csn1 From Streptococcus pyogenes serotype M1.
   7646..7665    -  promoter       PLtetO-1 promoter (fragment): modified phage lambda PL promoter with tet operator sites (Lutz and Bujard, 1997)
   7677..7695    -  promoter       J23119(SpeI) promoter (fragment): bacterial promoter (Registry of Standard Biological Parts BBa J23119) modified to end with an SpeI site
   7702..7723    -  misc_feature   BioBrick prefix: BioBrick prefix for parts that do not start with "ATG"
   7773..7819    -  terminator     rrnB T1 terminator: transcription terminator T1 from the E. coli rrnB gene
   7821..7936    -  ncRNA          5S rRNA: Accession: RF00001 - 5S ribosomal RNA
   8045..8062    -  CDS            capTEV™ (fragment): composite tag for in vivo biotinylation, TEV protease cleavage, and 6xHis tagging
   8128..8203    -  misc_RNA       gRNA scaffold: guide RNA scaffold for the Streptococcus pyogenes CRISPR/Cas9 system
   8204..8223    -  rep_origin     ori (fragment): high-copy-number ColE1/pMB1/pBR322/pUC origin of replication
   8234..8253    -  promoter       H1-2O2 promoter (fragment): doxycycline-inducible variant of the human H1 RNA promoter (Henriksen et al., 2007)
   8259..8277    -  protein_bind   tet operator: tetO; bacterial operator O2 for the tetR and tetA genes tetracycline repressor TetR
   8334..8411    +  promoter       lacI promoter: lacI
   8412..9035    +  CDS            TetR: tetracycline repressor TetR; tetR from transposon Tn10; TetR binds to the tetracycline operator tetO to inhibit transcription. This inhibition can be relieved by adding tetracycline or doxycycline.
   9169..9200    +  terminator     tonB terminator: bidirectional E. coli tonB-P14 transcription terminator
   9254..10129   -  CDS            araC: ARAC_ECOLI - Experimental evidence at protein level: Swiss-Prot protein existence level 1. Transcription factor that regulates the expression of several genes involved in the transport and metabolism of L-arabinose (PubMed:4362626, PubMed:328165, PubMed:6251457, PubMed:2962192, PubMed:6319708, PubMed:2231717, PubMed:1447222). Functions both as a positive and a negative regulator (PubMed:328165, PubMed:6251457). In the presence of arabinose, activates the expression of the araBAD, araE, araFGH and araJ promoters (PubMed:4362626, PubMed:328165, PubMed:6251457, PubMed:2962192, PubMed:6319708, Pub
  10156..10440   +  promoter       araBAD promoter: araBAD; promoter of the L-arabinose operon of E. coli; the araC regulatory gene is transcribed in the opposite direction (Guzman et al., 1995)
  10484..10900   +  CDS            Gam: inhibitor of the host RecBCD nuclease in the λ Red system; gam; protects the double-stranded DNA substrate for recombination
  10906..11691   +  CDS            Beta: single-stranded DNA binding recombinase in the λ Red system; bet; mediates pairing of a single-stranded DNA with a complementary target
  11688..12368   +  CDS            Exo: 5' to 3' double-stranded DNA exonuclease in the λ Red system; exo; creates 3' single-stranded DNA tails
  12369..12613   +  terminator     λ tL3 terminator: transcription terminator tL3 from phage λ
>Addgene plasmid #106396 | pCas9 | addgene full sequence | sequence record 446029 | Addgene NGS Result
TTATACCTAGGGCGATGCAGGTGGCTGCTGAACCCCCAGCCGGAACTGACCCCACAAGGCCCTAGCGTTT
GCAATGCACCAGGTCATCATTGACCCAGGCGTGTTCCACCAGGCCGCTGCCTCGCAACTCTTCGCAGGCT
TCGCCGACCTGCTCGCGCCACTTCTTCACGCGGGTGGAATCCGATCCGCACATGAGGCGGAAGGTTTCCA
GCTTGAGCGGGTACGGCTCCCGGTGCGAGCTGAAATAGTCGAACATCCGTCGGGCCGTCGGCGACAGCTT
GCGGTACTTCTCCCATATGAATTTCGTGTAGTGGTCGCCAGCAAACAGCACGACGATTTCCTCGTCGATC
AGGACCTGGCAACGGGACGTTTTCTTGCCACGGTCCAGGACGCGGAAGCGGTGCAGCAGCGACACCGATT
CCAGGTGCCCAACGCGGTCGGACGTGAAGCCCATCGCCGTCGCCTGTAGGCGCGACAGGCATTCCTCGGC
CTTCGTGTAATACCGGCCATTGATCGACCAGCCCAGGTCCTGGCAAAGCTCGTAGAACGTGAAGGTGATC
GGCTCGCCGATAGGGGTGCGCTTCGCGTACTCCAACACCTGCTGCCACACCAGTTCGTCATCGTCGGCCC
GCAGCTCGACGCCGGTGTAGGTGATCTTCACGTCCTTGTTGACGTGGAAAATGACCTTGTTTTTCAGCGC
CTCGCGCGGGATTTTCTTGTTGCGCGTGGTGAACAGGGCAGAGCGGGCCGTGTCGTTTGGCATCGCTCGC
ATCGTGTCCGGCCACGGCGCAATATCGAACAAGGAAAGCTGCATTTCCTTGATCTGCTGCTTCGTGTGTT
TCAGCAACGCGGCCTGCTTGGCTTCGCTGACCTGTTTTGCCAGGTCCTCGCCGGCGGTTTTTCGCTTCTT
GGTCGTCATAGTTCCTCGCGTGTCGATGGTCATCGACTTCGCCAAACCTGCCGCCTCCTGTTCGAGACGA
CGCGAACGCTCCACGGCGGCCGATGGCGCGGGCAGGGCAGGGGGAGCCAGTTGCACGCTGTCGCGCTCGA
TCTTGGCCGTAGCTTGCTGGACTATCGAGCCGACGGACTGGAAGGTTTCGCGGGGCGCACGCATGACGGT
GCGGCTTGCGATGGTTTCGGCATCCTCGGCGGAAAACCCCGCGTCGATCAGTTCTTGCCTGTATGCCTTC
CGGTCAAACGTCCGATTCATTCACCCTCCTTGCGGGATTGCCCCGGAATTAATTCCCCGGATCGATCCGT
CGATCTTGATCCCCTGCGCCATCAGATCCTTGGCGGCAAGAAAGCCATCCAGTTTACTTTGCAGGGCTTC
CCAACCTTACCAGAGGGCGCCCCAGCTGGCAATTCCGGTTCGCTTGCTGTCCATAAAACCGCCCAGTCTA
GCTATCGCCATGTAAGCCCACTGCAAGCTACCTGCTTTCTCTTTGCGCTTGCGTTTTCCCTTGTCCAGAT
AGCCCAGTAGCTGACATTCATCCGGGGTCAGCACCGTTTCTGCGGACTGGCTTTCTACGTGGCTGCCATT
TTTGGGGTGAGGCCGTTCGCGGCCGAGGGGCGCAGCCCCTGGGGGGATGGGAGGCCCGCGTTAGCGGGCC
GGGAGGGTTCGAGAAGGGGGGGCACCCCCCTTCGGCGTGCGCGGTCACGCGCACAGGGCGCAGCCCTGGT
TAAAAACAAGGTTTATAAATATTGGTTTAAAAGCAGGTTAAAAGACAGGTTAGCGGTGGCCGAAAAACGG
GCGGAAACCCTTGCAAATGCTGGATTTTCTGCCTGTGGACAGCCCCTCAAATGTCAATAGGTGCGCCCCT
CATCTGTCAGCACTCTGCCCCTCAAGTGTCAAGGATCGCGCCCCTCATCTGTCAGTAGTCGCGCCCCTCA
AGTGTCAATACCGCAGGGCACTTATCCCCAGGCTTGTCCACATCATCTGTGGGAAACTCGCGTAAAATCA
GGCGTTTTCGCCGATTTGCGAGGCTGGCCAGCTCCACGTCGCCGGCCGAAATCGAGCCTGCCCCTCATCT
GTCAACGCCGCGCCGGGTGAGTCGGCCCCTCAAGTGTCAACGTCCGCCCCTCATCTGTCAGTGAGGGCCA
AGTTTTCCGCGAGGTATCCACAACGCCGGCGGCCCTACATGGCTCTGCTGTAGTGAGTGGGTTGCGCTCC
GGCAGCGGTCCTGATCCCCCGCAGAAAAAAAGGATCTCAAGAAGATCCTTTGATCTTTTCTACACTAGTG
CTTGGATTCTCACCTTGGTCTGACAGTTACCAATGCGAGGGGGGGATCCACCTTCGGGAGCGCCTGAAGC
CCGTTCTGGACGCCCTGGGGCCGTTGAATCGGGATATGCAGGCCAAGGCCGCCGCGATCATCAAGGCCGT
GGGCGAAAAGCTGCTGACGGAACAGCGGGAAGTCCAGCGCCAGAAACAGGCCCAGCGCCAGCAGGAACGC
GGGCGCGCACATTTCCCCGAAAAGTGCCACCTGCGGCGTTGTGACAATTTACCGAACAACTCCGCGGCCG
GGAAGCCGATCTCGGCTTGAACGAATTGTTAGGTGGCGGTACTTGGGTCGATATCAAAGTGCATCACTTC
TTCCCGTATGCCCAACTTTGTATAGAGAGCCACTGCGGGATCGTCACCGTAATCTGCTTGCACGTAGATC
ACATAAGCACCAAGCGCGTTGGCCTCATGCTTGAGGAGATTGATGAGCGCGGTGGCAATGCCCTGCCTCC
GGTGCTCTCCGGAGACTGCGAGATCATAGATATAGATCTCACTACGCGGCTGCTCAAACTTGGGCAGAAC
GTAAGCCGCGAGAGCGCCAACAACCACTTCTTGGTCGAAGGCAGCAAGCGCGATGAATGTCTTACTACGG
AGCAAGTTCCCGAGGTAATCGGAGTCCGGCTGATGTTGGGAGTAGGTGGCTACGTCTCCGAACTCACGAC
CGAAAAGATCAAGAGCAGCCCGCATGGATTTGACTTGGTCAGGGCCGAGCCTACATGTGCGAATGATGCC
CATACTTGAGCCACCTAACTTTGTTTTAGGGCGACTGCCCTGCTGCGTAACATCGTTGCTGCTCCATAAC
ATCAAACATCGACCCACGGCGTAACGCGCTTGCTGCTTGGATGCCCGAGGCATAGACTGTACAAAAAAAC
AGTCATAACAAGCCATGAAAACCGCCACTGCGCCGTTACCACCGCTGCGTTCGGTCAAGGTTCTGGACCA
GTTGCGTGAGCGCATACGCTACTTGCATTACAGTTTACGAACCGAACAGGCTTATGTCAACTGGGTTCGT
GCCTTCATCCGTTTCCACGGTGTGCGTCCATGGGCAAATATTATACGCAAGGCGACAAGGTGCTGATGCC
GCTGGCGATTCAGGTTCATCATGCCGTTTGTGATGGCTTCCATGTCGGCAGAATGCTTAATGAATTACAA
CAGTTTTTATGCATGCGCAGTCCAGTTACGCTGGAGTCTGAGGCTCGTCCTGAATGATATCTCATTTATC
ATCATCATCTTTATAATCACCGCTGCCGTCACCTCCTAGCTGACTCAAATCAATGCGTGTTTCATAAAGA
CCAGTGATGGATTGATGGATAAGAGTGGCATCTAAAACTTCTTTTGTAGACGTATATCGTTTACGATCAA
TTGTTGTATCAAAATATTTAAAAGCAGCGGGAGCTCCAAGATTCGTCAACGTAAATAAATGAATAATATT
TTCTGCTTGTTCACGTATTGGTTTGTCTCTATGTTTGTTATATGCACTAAGAACTTTATCTAAATTGGCA
TCTGCTAAAATAACACGCTTAGAAAATTCACTGATTTGCTCAATAATCTCATCTAAATAATGCTTATGCT
GCTCCACAAACAATTGTTTTTGTTCGTTATCTTCTGGACTACCCTTCAACTTTTCATAATGACTAGCTAA
ATATAAAAAATTCACATATTTGCTTGGCAGAGCCAGCTCATTTCCTTTTTGTAATTCTCCGGCACTAGCC
AGCATCCGTTTACGACCGTTTTCTAACTCAAAAAGACTATATTTAGGTAGTTTAATGATTAAGTCTTTTT
TAACTTCCTTATATCCTTTAGCTTCTAAAAAGTCAATCGGATTTTTTTCAAAGGAACTTCTTTCCATAAT
TGTGATCCCTAGTAACTCTTTAACGGATTTTAACTTCTTCGATTTCCCTTTTTCCACCTTAGCAACCACT
AGGACTGAATAAGCTACCGTTGGACTATCAAAACCACCATATTTTTTTGGATCCCAGTCTTTTTTACGAG
CAATAAGCTTGTCCGAATTTCTTTTTGGTAAAATTGACTCCTTGGAGAATCCGCCTGTCTGTACTTCTGT
TTTCTTGACAATATTGACTTGGGGCATGGACAATACTTTGCGCACTGTGGCAAAATCTCGCCCTTTATCC
CAGACAATTTCTCCAGTTTCCCCATTAGTTTCGATTAGAGGGCGTTTGCGAATCTCTCCATTTGCAAGTG
TAATTTCTGTTTTGAAGAAGTTCATGATATTAGAGTAAAAGAAATATTTTGCGGTTGCTTTGCCTATTTC
TTGCTCAGACTTAGCAATCATTTTACGAACATCATAAACTTTATAATCACCATAGACAAACTCCGATTCA
AGTTTTGGATATTTCTTAATCAAAGCAGTTCCAACGACGGCATTTAGATACGCATCATGGGCATGATGGT
AATTGTTAATCTCACGTACTTTATAGAATTGGAAATCTTTTCGGAAGTCAGAAACTAATTTAGATTTTAA
GGTAATCACTTTAACCTCTCGAATAAGTTTATCATTTTCATCGTATTTAGTATTCATGCGACTATCCAAA
ATTTGTGCCACATGCTTAGTGATTTGGCGAGTTTCAACCAATTGGCGTTTGATAAAACCAGCTTTATCAA
GTTCACTCAAACCTCCACGTTCAGCTTTCGTTAAATTATCAAACTTACGTTGAGTGATTAACTTGGCGTT
TAGAAGTTGTCTCCAATAGTTTTTCATCTTTTTGACTACTTCTTCACTTGGAACGTTATCCGATTTACCA
CGATTTTTATCAGAACGCGTTAAGACCTTATTGTCTATTGAATCGTCTTTAAGGAAACTTTGTGGAACAA
TGTGATCGACATCATAATCACTTAAACGATTAATATCTAATTCTTGGTCCACATACATGTCTCTTCCATT
TTGGAGATAATAGAGATAGAGCTTTTCATTTTGCAATTGAGTATTTTCAACAGGATGCTCTTTAAGAATC
TGACTTCCTAATTCTTTGATACCTTCTTCGATTCGTTTCATACGCTCTCGCGAATTTTTCTGGCCCTTTT
GAGTTGTCTGATTTTCACGTGCCATTTCAATAACGATATTTTCTGGCTTATGCCGCCCCATTACTTTGAC
CAATTCATCAACAACTTTTACAGTCTGTAAAATACCTTTTTTAATAGCAGGGCTACCAGCTAAATTTGCA
ATATGTTCATGTAAACTATCGCCTTGTCCAGACACTTGTGCTTTTTGAATGTCTTCTTTAAATGTCAAAC
TATCATCATGGATCAGCTGCATAAAATTGCGATTGGCAAAACCATCTGATTTCAAAAAATCTAATATTGT
TTTGCCAGATTGCTTATCCCTAATACCATTAATCAATTTTCGAGACAAACGTCCCCAACCAGTATAACGG
CGACGTTTAAGCTGTTTCATCACCTTATCATCAAAGAGGTGAGCATATGTTTTAAGTCTTTCCTCAATCA
TCTCCCTATCTTCAAATAAGGTCAATGTTAAAACAATATCCTCTAAGATATCTTCATTTTCTTCATTATC
CAAAAAATCTTTATCTTTAATAATTTTTAGCAAATCATGGTAGGTACCTAATGAAGCATTAAATCTATCT
TCAACTCCTGAAATTTCAACACTATCAAAACATTCTATTTTTTTGAAATAATCTTCTTTTAATTGCTTAA
CGGTTACTTTTCGATTTGTTTTGAAGAGTAAATCAACAATGGCTTTCTTCTGTTCACCTGAAAGAAATGC
TGGTTTTCGCATTCCTTCAGTAACATATTTGACCTTTGTCAATTCGTTATAAACCGTAAAATACTCATAA
AGCAAACTATGTTTTGGTAGTACTTTTTCATTTGGAAGATTTTTATCAAAGTTTGTCATGCGTTCAATAA
ATGATTGAGCTGAAGCACCTTTATCGACAACTTCTTCAAAATTCCATGGGGTAATTGTTTCTTCAGACTT
CCGAGTCATCCATGCAAAACGACTATTGCCACGCGCCAATGGACCAACATAATAAGGAATTCGAAAAGTC
AAGATTTTTTCAATCTTCTCACGATTGTCTTTTAAAAATGGATAAAAGTCTTCTTGTCTTCTCAAAATAG
CATGCAGCTCACCCAAGTGAATTTGATGGGGAATAGAGCCGTTGTCAAAGGTCCGTTGCTTGCGCAGCAA
ATCTTCACGATTTAGTTTCACCAATAATTCCTCAGTACCATCCATTTTTTCTAAAATTGGTTTGATAAAT
TTATAAAATTCTTCTTGGCTAGCTCCCCCATCAATATAACCTGCATATCCGTTTTTTGATTGATCAAAAA
AGATTTCTTTATACTTTTCTGGAAGTTGTTGTCGAACTAAAGCTTTTAAAAGAGTCAAGTCTTGATGATG
TTCATCGTAGCGTTTAATCATTGAAGCTGATAGGGGAGCCTTAGTTATTTCAGTATTTACTCTTAGGATA
TCTGAAAGTAAAATAGCATCTGATAAATTCTTAGCTGCCAAAAACAAATCAGCATATTGATCTCCAATTT
GCGCCAATAAATTATCTAAATCATCATCGTAAGTATCTTTTGAAAGCTGTAATTTAGCATCTTCTGCCAA
ATCAAAATTTGATTTAAAATTAGGGGTCAAACCCAATGACAAAGCAATGAGATTCCCAAATAAGCCATTT
TTCTTCTCACCGGGGAGCTGAGCAATGAGATTTTCTAATCGTCTTGATTTACTCAATCGTGCAGAAAGAA
TCGCTTTAGCATCTACTCCACTTGCGTTAATAGGGTTTTCTTCAAATAATTGATTGTAGGTTTGTACCAA
CTGGATAAATAGTTTGTCCACATCACTATTATCAGGATTTAAATCTCCCTCAATCAAAAAATGACCACGA
AACTTAATCATATGCGCTAAGGCCAAATAGATTAAGCGCAAATCCGCTTTATCAGTAGAATCTACCAATT
TTTTTCGCAGATGATAGATAGTTGGATATTTCTCATGATAAGCAACTTCATCTACTATATTTCCAAAAAT
AGGATGACGTTCATGCTTCTTGTCTTCTTCCACCAAAAAAGACTCTTCAAGTCGATGAAAGAAACTATCA
TCTACTTTCGCCATCTCATTTGAAAAAATCTCCTGTAGATAACAAATACGATTCTTCCGACGTGTATACC
TTCTACGAGCTGTCCGTTTGAGACGAGTCGCTTCCGCTGTCTCTCCACTGTCAAATAAAAGAGCCCCTAT
AAGATTTTTTTTGATACTGTGGCGGTCTGTATTTCCCAGAACCTTGAACTTTTTAGACGGAACCTTATAT
TCATCAGTGATCACCGCCCATCCGACGCTATTTGTGCCGATATCTAAGCCTATTGAGTATTTCTTATCCA
TTGATTGTACCTCCTGGTCAGTGCGTCCTGCTGATAGCTAGCATAGTACCTAGGACTGAGCTAGCCGTAA
ACTCTAGAAGCGGCCGCGAATTCAACTGCAGTCTAGACTCGAGTAAGGATCCAGTTCACCGACAAACAAC
AGATAAAACGAAAGGCCCAGTCTTTCGACTGAGCCTTTCGTTTTATTTGATGCCTGGCAGTTCCCTACTC
TCGCATGGGGAGACCCCACACTACCATCGGCGCTACGGCGTTTCACTTCTGAGTTCGGCATGGGGTCAGG
TGGGACCACCGCGCTACTGCCGCCAGGCAAATTCTGTTTTATCAGACCGCTTCTGCGTTCTGATTTAATC
TGTATCAGGCTGAAAATCTTCTCTCATCCGCCAAAACAGCCAAGCTGGAGACCGTTTAAACTCAATGATG
ATGATGATGATGGTCGACGGCGCTATTCAGATCCTCTTCTGAGATGAGTTTTTGTTCGGGCCCAAGCTTC
AAAAAAAGCACCGACTCGGTGCCACTTTTTCAAGTTGATAACGGACTAGCCTTATTTTAACTTGCTATTT
CTAGCTCTAAAACGGAAGCTCCCTCGTGCGCTCGTGCTCAGTATCTCTATCACTGATAGGGATGTCAATC
TCTATCACTGATAGGGACTCGAGCTATGCTACTCCGTCAAGCCGTCAATTGTCTGATTCGTTACCAACTC
GAGGACACCATCGAATGGCGCAAAACCTTTCGCGGTATGGCATGATAGCGCCCGGAAGAGAGTCAATTCA
GGGTGGTGAATATGTCTAGATTAGATAAAAGTAAAGTGATTAACAGCGCATTAGAGCTGCTTAATGAGGT
CGGAATCGAAGGTTTAACAACCCGTAAACTCGCCCAGAAGCTAGGTGTAGAGCAGCCTACATTGTATTGG
CATGTAAAAAATAAGCGGGCTTTGCTCGACGCCTTAGCCATTGAGATGTTAGATAGGCACCATACTCACT
TTTGCCCTTTAGAAGGGGAAAGCTGGCAAGATTTTTTACGTAATAACGCTAAAAGTTTTAGATGTGCTTT
ACTAAGTCATCGCGATGGAGCAAAAGTACATTTAGGTACACGGCCTACAGAAAAACAGTATGAAACTCTC
GAAAATCAATTAGCCTTTTTATGCCAACAAGGTTTTTCACTAGAGAATGCATTATATGCACTCAGCGCTG
TGGGGCATTTTACTTTAGGTTGCGTATTGGAAGATCAAGAGCATCAAGTCGCTAAAGAAGAAAGGGAAAC
ACCTACTACTGATAGTATGCCGCCATTATTACGACAAGCTATCGAATTATTTGATCACCAAGGTGCAGAG
CCAGCCTTCTTATTCGGCCTTGAATTGATCATATGCGGATTAGAAAAACAACTTAAATGTGAAAGTGGGT
CTTAATACCACCGTCAAAAAAAACGGCGCTTTTTAGCGCCGTTTTTATTTTTCAACCTTAAGCTTGAATT
CGTTGACGAATTCTCTAGATATCGCTCAATACTGACCATTTAAATCATACCTGACCTCCATAGCAGAAAG
TCAAAAACCTCCGACCGGAGGCTTTTGACTTGAGGGGGATCCGGCACATTTCCCCGAAAAGTGCCACCTG
CATCGATTTATTATGACAACTTGACGGCTACATCATTCACTTTTTCTTCACAACCGGCACGGAACTCGCT
CGGGCTGGCCCCGGTGCATTTTTTAAATACCCGCGAGAAGTAGAGTTGATCGTCAAAACCAACATTGCGA
CCGACGGTGGCGATAGGCATCCGGGTGGTGCTCAAAAGCAGCTTCGCCTGGCTGATACGTTGGTCCTCGC
GCCAGCTTAAGACGCTAATCCCTAACTGCTGGCGGAAAAGATGTGACAGACGCGACGGCGACAAGCAAAC
ATGCTGTGCGACGCTGGCGATATCAAAATTGCTGTCTGCCAGGTGATCGCTGATGTACTGACAAGCCTCG
CGTACCCGATTATCCATCGGTGGATGGAGCGACTCGTTAATCGCTTCCATGCGCCGCAGTAACAATTGCT
CAAGCAGATTTATCGCCAGCAGCTCCGAATAGCGCCCTTCCCCTTGCCCGGCGTTAATGATTTGCCCAAA
CAGGTCGCTGAAATGCGGCTGGTGCGCTTCATCCGGGCGAAAGAACCCCGTATTGGCAAATATTGACGGC
CAGTTAAGCCATTCATGCCAGTAGGCGCGCGGACGAAAGTAAACCCACTGGTGATACCATTCGCGAGCCT
CCGGATGACGACCGTAGTGATGAATCTCTCCTGGCGGGAACAGCAAAATATCACCCGGTCGGCAAACAAA
TTCTCGTCCCTGATTTTTCACCACCCCCTGACCGCGAATGGTGAGATTGAGAATATAACCTTTCATTCCC
AGCGGTCGGTCGATAAAAAAATCGAGATAACCGTTGGCCTCAATCGGCGTTAAACCCGCCACCAGATGGG
CATTAAACGAGTATCCCGGCAGCAGGGGATCATTTTGCGCTTCAGCCATACTTTTCATACTCCCGCCATT
CAGAGAAGAAACCAATTGTCCATATTGCATCAGACATTGCCGTCACTGCGTCTTTTACTGGCTCTTCTCG
CTAACCAAACCGGTAACCCCGCTTATTAAAAGCATTCTGTAACAAAGCGGGACCAAAGCCATGACAAAAA
CGCGTAACAAAAGTGTCTATAATCACGGCAGAAAAGTCCACATTGATTATTTGCACGGCGTCACACTTTG
CTATGCCATAGCATTTTTATCCATAAGATTAGCGGATCCTACCTGACGCTTTTTATCGCAACTCTCTACT
GTTTCTCCATACCCGTTTTTTTGGGAATTCGAGCTCTAAGGAGGTTATAAAAAATGGATATTAATACTGA
AACTGAGATCAAGCAAAAGCATTCACTAACCCCCTTTCCTGTTTTCCTAATCAGCCCGGCATTTCGCGGG
CGATATTTTCACAGCTATTTCAGGAGTTCAGCCATGAACGCTTATTACATTCAGGATCGTCTTGAGGCTC
AGAGCTGGGCGCGTCACTACCAGCAGCTCGCCCGTGAAGAGAAAGAGGCAGAACTGGCAGACGACATGGA
AAAAGGCCTGCCCCAGCACCTGTTTGAATCGCTATGCATCGATCATTTGCAACGCCACGGGGCCAGCAAA
AAATCCATTACCCGTGCGTTTGATGACGATGTTGAGTTTCAGGAGCGCATGGCAGAACACATCCGGTACA
TGGTTGAAACCATTGCTCACCACCAGGTTGATATTGATTCAGAGGTATAAAACGAATGAGTACTGCACTC
GCAACGCTGGCTGGGAAGCTGGCTGAACGTGTCGGCATGGATTCTGTCGACCCACAGGAACTGATCACCA
CTCTTCGCCAGACGGCATTTAAAGGTGATGCCAGCGATGCGCAGTTCATCGCATTACTGATCGTTGCCAA
CCAGTACGGCCTTAATCCGTGGACGAAAGAAATTTACGCCTTTCCTGATAAGCAGAATGGCATCGTTCCG
GTGGTGGGCGTTGATGGCTGGTCCCGCATCATCAATGAAAACCAGCAGTTTGATGGCATGGACTTTGAGC
AGGACAATGAATCCTGTACATGCCGGATTTACCGCAAGGACCGTAATCATCCGATCTGCGTTACCGAATG
GATGGATGAATGCCGCCGCGAACCATTCAAAACTCGCGAAGGCAGAGAAATCACGGGGCCGTGGCAGTCG
CATCCCAAACGGATGTTACGTCATAAAGCCATGATTCAGTGTGCCCGTCTGGCCTTCGGATTTGCTGGTA
TCTATGACAAGGATGAAGCCGAGCGCATTGTCGAAAATACTGCATACACTGCAGAACGTCAGCCGGAACG
CGACATCACTCCGGTTAACGATGAAACCATGCAGGAGATTAACACTCTGCTGATCGCCCTGGATAAAACA
TGGGATGACGACTTATTGCCGCTCTGTTCCCAGATATTTCGCCGCGACATTCGTGCATCGTCAGAACTGA
CACAGGCCGAAGCAGTAAAAGCTCTTGGATTCCTGAAACAGAAAGCCGCAGAGCAGAAGGTGGCAGCATG
ACACCGGACATTATCCTGCAGCGTACCGGGATCGATGTGAGAGCTGTCGAACAGGGGGATGATGCGTGGC
ACAAATTACGGCTCGGCGTCATCACCGCTTCAGAAGTTCACAACGTGATAGCAAAACCCCGCTCCGGAAA
GAAGTGGCCTGACATGAAAATGTCCTACTTCCACACCCTGCTTGCTGAGGTTTGCACCGGTGTGGCTCCG
GAAGTTAACGCTAAAGCACTGGCCTGGGGAAAACAGTACGAGAACGACGCCAGAACCCTGTTTGAATTCA
CTTCCGGCGTGAATGTTACTGAATCCCCGATCATCTATCGCGACGAAAGTATGCGTACCGCCTGCTCTCC
CGATGGTTTATGCAGTGACGGCAACGGCCTTGAACTGAAATGCCCGTTTACCTCCCGGGATTTCATGAAG
TTCCGGCTCGGTGGTTTCGAGGCCATAAAGTCAGCTTACATGGCCCAGGTGCAGTACAGCATGTGGGTGA
CGCGAAAAAATGCCTGGTACTTTGCCAACTATGACCCGCGTATGAAGCGTGAAGGCCTGCATTATGTCGT
GATTGAGCGGGATGAAAAGTACATGGCGAGTTTTGACGAGATCGTGCCGGAGTTCATCGAAAAAATGGAC
GAGGCACTGGCTGAAATTGGTTTTGTATTTGGGGAGCAATGGCGATGACGCATCCTCACGATAATATCCG
GGTAGGCGCAATCACTTTCGTCTACTCCGTTACAAAGCGAGGCTGGGTATTTCCCGGCCTTTCTGTTATC
CGAAATCCACTGAAAGCACAGCGGCTGGCTGAGGAGATAAATAATAAACGAGGGGCTGTATGCACAAAGC
ATCTTCTGTTGAGTTAAGAACGAGTATCGAGATGGCACATAGCCTTGCTCAAATTGGAATCAGGTTTGTG
CCAATACCAGTAGAAACAGACGAAGAATCCATGGGTATGGACAGTTTTCCCT
